>Addgene plasmid #32024 | pRSF-KpDcr1deltaC(E147Q/D151N) | depositor full sequence | sequence record 36155 | pRSF-KpDcr1deltaC(E147Q/D151N) sequence 4866 bps
CTTTAATAAGGAGATATACCATGGGCAGCAGCCATCATCATCATCATCACAGCAGCGGCCTGGTGCCGCG
CGGCAGCCATATGGCTAGCATGTCGGACTCAGAAGTCAATCAAGAAGCTAAGCCAGAGGTCAAGCCAGAA
GTCAAGCCTGAGACTCACATCAATTTAAAGGTGTCCGATGGATCTTCAGAGATCTTCTTCAAGATCAAAA
AGACCACTCCTTTAAGAAGGCTGATGGAAGCGTTCGCTAAAAGACAGGGTAAGGAAATGGACTCCTTAAG
ATTCTTGTACGACGGTATTAGAATCCAAGCTGATCAGACCCCTGAAGATTTGGACATGGAGGATAACGAT
ATTATTGAGGCTCACAGAGAACAGATTGGTGGATCCAGCAACGAGTTAAAAGTTAGAGAATTTTATAGAC
TCCACAATGCTTGTGTGAAATTGAAAGAGTCTATTAAATTGATTTATGAAAACCCATTGGTAACTGACCA
AAATGTTTTGAATTTGGGAACTGCAGAAAATACTATTGATTATACAATTTTAAACACACCTACACTAAAT
GTTGCTAAAACTTTACTGGGCAATAGATATTCATTAGATCTAATAGATCTTTTTCAATCTCATGATTTCA
AAGATTCAAACACTGATGTGGATATGTTTATTAAATATCCTGTGGTTTATGATGAAAATTTGGAAAATTT
AGCATTTATGCATAAAAGTTTTCCAAATATGAATGCACATCTAAATGATGCTCAAAAGACTCAATTATCT
AATGAAAGGTTACAATTTTTGGGTAATAGTTGGCTAGGTGCTTTAGTTTCATATATTGTATACACCAGAT
TTCCTTCTGCAAATGAAGGTATGCTTTCTCAAATGAAAGAATCAATAGTAAATAATAATAATCTATTTGA
TTGGAGTACAAAATTAAACTTCACCAAGAGATTACAAGGTAATATCGCTACACCTACTAGAGTGGTCAAA
GATAAAATGTCTAAACGTTATGCTGATTGTGTTGAAGCCTATATTGGTGCATTGGTTATTGATAGATTTG
GCACTGAGTTTTTGGATATCAAGGAATGGTTAGAAGAACTATCAGAAAAAAAATTGGCCAAATCGAGCCA
AATGGTGATAAAGGAACCATTAAATAAAAATGCTAAAAATGAATTAGCCGAATTACTGCAAATTAACAAA
TTAGGACATAAACTTCATTACAGAAAGCTTACAGAAATGCCTCCATTCAGAGTTGAAGTTAAAATAGGTG
ACATTCTGTTAGACGAAGCTGAAGGTAACAGTATAAGGGAAGCAGAACACAGAGCTGCGATGAAGGTATT
GGAAAATGATGAATTATTGAGGAAATATTCGGTTTATGATTTAGAGGATGGAAACTCGAAGAAATATTCT
ATTGAAGAGTAACTGCTGCGAAATTTGAACGCCAGCACATGGACTCGTCTACTAGCGCAGCTTAATTAAC
CTAGGCTGCTGCCACCGCTGAGCAATAACTAGCATAACCCCTTGGGGCCTCTAAACGGGTCTTGAGGGGT
TTTTTGCTGAAACCTCAGGCATTTGAGAAGCACACGGTCACACTGCTTCCGGTAGTCAATAAACCGGTAA
ACCAGCAATAGACATAAGCGGCTATTTAACGACCCTGCCCTGAACCGACGACAAGCTGACGACCGGGTCT
CCGCAAGTGGCACTTTTCGGGGAAATGTGCGCGGAACCCCTATTTGTTTATTTTTCTAAATACATTCAAA
TATGTATCCGCTCATGAATTAATTCTTAGAAAAACTCATCGAGCATCAAATGAAACTGCAATTTATTCAT
ATCAGGATTATCAATACCATATTTTTGAAAAAGCCGTTTCTGTAATGAAGGAGAAAACTCACCGAGGCAG
TTCCATAGGATGGCAAGATCCTGGTATCGGTCTGCGATTCCGACTCGTCCAACATCAATACAACCTATTA
ATTTCCCCTCGTCAAAAATAAGGTTATCAAGTGAGAAATCACCATGAGTGACGACTGAATCCGGTGAGAA
TGGCAAAAGTTTATGCATTTCTTTCCAGACTTGTTCAACAGGCCAGCCATTACGCTCGTCATCAAAATCA
CTCGCATCAACCAAACCGTTATTCATTCGTGATTGCGCCTGAGCGAGACGAAATACGCGGTCGCTGTTAA
AAGGACAATTACAAACAGGAATCGAATGCAACCGGCGCAGGAACACTGCCAGCGCATCAACAATATTTTC
ACCTGAATCAGGATATTCTTCTAATACCTGGAATGCTGTTTTCCCGGGGATCGCAGTGGTGAGTAACCAT
GCATCATCAGGAGTACGGATAAAATGCTTGATGGTCGGAAGAGGCATAAATTCCGTCAGCCAGTTTAGTC
TGACCATCTCATCTGTAACATCATTGGCAACGCTACCTTTGCCATGTTTCAGAAACAACTCTGGCGCATC
GGGCTTCCCATACAATCGATAGATTGTCGCACCTGATTGCCCGACATTATCGCGAGCCCATTTATACCCA
TATAAATCAGCATCCATGTTGGAATTTAATCGCGGCCTAGAGCAAGACGTTTCCCGTTGAATATGGCTCA
TACTCTTCCTTTTTCAATATTATTGAAGCATTTATCAGGGTTATTGTCTCATGAGCGGATACATATTTGA
ATGTATTTAGAAAAATAAACAAATAGGCATGCAGCGCTCTTCCGCTTCCTCGCTCACTGACTCGCTACGC
TCGGTCGTTCGACTGCGGCGAGCGGTGTCAGCTCACTCAAAAGCGGTAATACGGTTATCCACAGAATCAG
GGGATAAAGCCGGAAAGAACATGTGAGCAAAAAGCAAAGCACCGGAAGAAGCCAACGCCGCAGGCGTTTT
TCCATAGGCTCCGCCCCCCTGACGAGCATCACAAAAATCGACGCTCAAGCCAGAGGTGGCGAAACCCGAC
AGGACTATAAAGATACCAGGCGTTTCCCCCTGGAAGCTCCCTCGTGCGCTCTCCTGTTCCGACCCTGCCG
CTTACCGGATACCTGTCCGCCTTTCTCCCTTCGGGAAGCGTGGCGCTTTCTCATAGCTCACGCTGTTGGT
ATCTCAGTTCGGTGTAGGTCGTTCGCTCCAAGCTGGGCTGTGTGCACGAACCCCCCGTTCAGCCCGACCG
CTGCGCCTTATCCGGTAACTATCGTCTTGAGTCCAACCCGGTAAGACACGACTTATCGCCACTGGCAGCA
GCCATTGGTAACTGATTTAGAGGACTTTGTCTTGAAGTTATGCACCTGTTAAGGCTAAACTGAAAGAACA
GATTTTGGTGAGTGCGGTCCTCCAACCCACTTACCTTGGTTCAAAGAGTTGGTAGCTCAGCGAACCTTGA
GAAAACCACCGTTGGTAGCGGTGGTTTTTCTTTATTTATGAGATGATGAATCAATCGGTCTATCAAGTCA
ACGAACAGCTATTCCGTTACTCTAGATTTCAGTGCAATTTATCTCTTCAAATGTAGCACCTGAAGTCAGC
CCCATACGATATAAGTTGTAATTCTCATGTTAGTCATGCCCCGCGCCCACCGGAAGGAGCTGACTGGGTT
GAAGGCTCTCAAGGGCATCGGTCGAGATCCCGGTGCCTAATGAGTGAGCTAACTTACATTAATTGCGTTG
CGCTCACTGCCCGCTTTCCAGTCGGGAAACCTGTCGTGCCAGCTGCATTAATGAATCGGCCAACGCGCGG
GGAGAGGCGGTTTGCGTATTGGGCGCCAGGGTGGTTTTTCTTTTCACCAGTGAGACGGGCAACAGCTGAT
TGCCCTTCACCGCCTGGCCCTGAGAGAGTTGCAGCAAGCGGTCCACGCTGGTTTGCCCCAGCAGGCGAAA
ATCCTGTTTGATGGTGGTTAACGGCGGGATATAACATGAGCTGTCTTCGGTATCGTCGTATCCCACTACC
GAGATGTCCGCACCAACGCGCAGCCCGGACTCGGTAATGGCGCGCATTGCGCCCAGCGCCATCTGATCGT
TGGCAACCAGCATCGCAGTGGGAACGATGCCCTCATTCAGCATTTGCATGGTTTGTTGAAAACCGGACAT
GGCACTCCAGTCGCCTTCCCGTTCCGCTATCGGCTGAATTTGATTGCGAGTGAGATATTTATGCCAGCCA
GCCAGACGCAGACGCGCCGAGACAGAACTTAATGGGCCCGCTAACAGCGCGATTTGCTGGTGACCCAATG
CGACCAGATGCTCCACGCCCAGTCGCGTACCGTCTTCATGGGAGAAAATAATACTGTTGATGGGTGTCTG
GTCAGAGACATCAAGAAATAACGCCGGAACATTAGTGCAGGCAGCTTCCACAGCAATGGCATCCTGGTCA
TCCAGCGGATAGTTAATGATCAGCCCACTGACGCGTTGCGCGAGAAGATTGTGCACCGCCGCTTTACAGG
CTTCGACGCCGCTTCGTTCTACCATCGACACCACCACGCTGGCACCCAGTTGATCGGCGCGAGATTTAAT
CGCCGCGACAATTTGCGACGGCGCGTGCAGGGCCAGACTGGAGGTGGCAACGCCAATCAGCAACGACTGT
TTGCCCGCCAGTTGTTGTGCCACGCGGTTGGGAATGTAATTCAGCTCCGCCATCGCCGCTTCCACTTTTT
CCCGCGTTTTCGCAGAAACGTGGCTGGCCTGGTTCACCACGCGGGAAACGGTCTGATAAGAGACACCGGC
ATACTCTGCGACATCGTATAACGTTACTGGTTTCACATTCACCACCCTGAATTGACTCTCTTCCGGGCGC
TATCATGCCATACCGCGAAAGGTTTTGCGCCATTCGATGGTGTCCGGGATCTCGACGCTCTCCCTTATGC
GACTCCTGCATTAGGAAATTAATACGACTCACTATA
Features (pLannotate 1.2.2; 15 found; start..end, strand, type, name):
     33..49      +  CDS            capTEV™ (fragment): composite tag for in vivo biotinylation, TEV protease cleavage, and 6xHis tagging
     60..77      +  CDS            thrombin site: thrombin recognition and cleavage site
     90..382     +  CDS            SUMO (fragment): cleavable ubiquitin-like protein tag; S. cerevisiae SMT3 (truncated)
   1474..1491    +  CDS            SET1 (fragment): solubility-enhancement tag derived from T7 phage gene 10B
   1499..1546    +  terminator     T7 terminator: transcription terminator for bacteriophage T7 RNA polymerase
   1710..1767    +  promoter       AmpR promoter (fragment): bla
   1776..2591    -  CDS            KanR: aminoglycoside phosphotransferase; aph(3')-Ia; confers resistance to kanamycin in bacteria or G418 (Geneticin®) in eukaryotes
   2592..2683    -  promoter       AmpR promoter: bla
   2699..3448    -  rep_origin     RSF ori: Plasmids containing the RSF 1030 origin of replication can be propagated in E. coli cells that contain additional plasmids with compatible origins.
   3531..3595    -  CDS            TcR (fragment): tetracycline efflux protein; tet; confers resistance to tetracycline
   3610..3631    -  protein_bind   CAP binding site: CAP binding activates transcription in the presence of cAMP. E. coli catabolite activator protein
   3644..4726    -  CDS            lacI: lac repressor; lacI; The lac repressor binds to the lac operator to inhibit transcription in E. coli. This inhibition can be relieved by adding lactose or isopropyl-β-D-thiogalactopyranoside (IPTG).
   4727..4804    -  promoter       lacI promoter: lacI
   4812..4847    -  CDS            TcR (fragment): tetracycline efflux protein; tet; confers resistance to tetracycline
   4850..4866    +  promoter       T7 promoter (fragment): promoter for bacteriophage T7 RNA polymerase
