[The description below was written by a language model from this plasmid's Addgene catalogue record and pLannotate feature annotations shown in this document.]
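Description:
pRSF-KpDcr1deltaC(E147Q/D151N) is a bacterial expression plasmid built on a modified pRSFDuet-1 backbone in which the vector supplies an amino-terminal His6-SUMO tag that can be removed with Ulp1 protease. It replicates in E. coli from the RSF1030 origin, which is compatible with other common origin types and so allows co-maintenance with additional plasmids, and it is selected with kanamycin through an aph(3')-Ia resistance gene. The backbone also carries lacI with its own promoter, so transcription from the T7 promoter can be held off and then induced with IPTG in hosts that supply T7 RNA polymerase. A T7 terminator closes the expression cassette.

The insert encodes residues 15–355 of Dcr1, the Dicer of the budding yeast Kluyveromyces polysporus (also called Vanderwaltozyma polyspora), cloned between BamHI and XhoI in frame with the tag; as the name indicates, this is a carboxy-terminally truncated form. It carries two substitutions, E147Q and D151N. The record does not state their functional consequence, although charge-neutralising changes of acidic residues like these are typical of mutations designed to disable a nuclease active site.

The annotated feature table shows the His tag region, a thrombin site and the truncated SMT3 SUMO module upstream of an unannotated stretch that corresponds to the Dcr1 coding region. Short hits labelled capTEV, SET1, TcR and a partial AmpR promoter appear to be fragmentary matches from automated annotation rather than functional elements.

The construct is suited to producing and purifying recombinant mutant Dcr1 by nickel affinity followed by tag removal, for biochemical or structural study of the budding-yeast Dicer mechanism.
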