Addgene plasmid #32024: pRSF-KpDcr1deltaC(E147Q/D151N)
Depositing lab: David Bartel. Depositing organization: Whitehead Institute for Biomedical Research. Publication: The inside-out mechanism of dicers from budding yeasts. Weinberg DE, Nakanishi K, Patel DJ, Bartel DP. Cell. 2011 Jul 22;146(2):262-76. 10.1016/j.cell.2011.06.021 PubMed 21784247.
Backbone
  Vector backbone: sumo-pRSFduet-1
  Backbone manufacturer: Novagen
  Backbone size w/o insert (bp): 4100
  Modifications to backbone: amino-terminal Ulp1-cleavable His6-SUMO
  Vector type: Bacterial Expression
Growth in bacteria
  Bacterial resistance: Kanamycin, 50 μg/mL
  Growth temperature: 37°C
  Growth strain: DH5alpha
  Copy number: Unknown
Gene/Insert
  Gene/Insert name: DCR1(15-355)
  Species: K. polysporus
  Mutation: E147Q/D151N
  Promoter: T7
  Tag / fusion protein: His6-SUMO (N terminal on backbone)
  Cloning method: Restriction Enzyme; 5′ cloning site BamHI (unknown if destroyed); 3′ cloning site XhoI (unknown if destroyed)
  Sequencing primers: 5′ T7
Terms and licenses: Academic/Nonprofit Terms; Industry Terms: Not Available to Industry
Depositor comments: The species of DCR1 is Kluyveromyces polysporus, which is also known as Vanderwaltozyma polyspora
How to cite: pRSF-KpDcr1deltaC(E147Q/D151N) was a gift from David Bartel (Addgene plasmid # 32024 ; http://n2t.net/addgene:32024 ; RRID:Addgene_32024)
