>Addgene plasmid #32024 | pRSF-KpDcr1deltaC(E147Q/D151N) | addgene partial sequence | sequence record 37567 | T7-term
TGTGCTGGCGTTCAAATTTCGCAGCAGCGGTTTCTTTACCAGACTCGAGTTACTCTTCAATAGAATATTT
CTTCGAGTTTCCATCCTCTAAATCATAAACCGAATATTTCCTCAATAATTCATCATTTTCCAATACCTTC
ATCGCAGCTCTGTGTTCTGCTTCCCTTATACTGTTACCTTCAGCTTCGTCTAACAGAATGTCACCTATTT
TAACTTCAACTCTGAATGGAGGCATTTCTGTAAGCTTTCTGTAATGAAGTTTATGTCCTAATTTGTTAAT
TTGCAGTAATTCGGCTAATTCATTTTTAGCATTTTTATTTAATGGTTCCTTTATCACCATTTGGCTCGAT
TTGGCCAATTTTTTTTCTGATAGTTCTTCTAACCATTCCTTGATATCCAAAAACTCAGTGCCAAATCTAT
CAATAACCAATGCACCAATATAGGCTTCAACACAATCAGCATAACGTTTAGACATTTTATCTTTGACCAC
TCTAGTAGGTGTAGCGATATTACCTTGTAATCTCTTGGTGAAGTTTAATTTTGTACTCCAATCAAATAGA
TTATTATTATTTACTATTGATTCTTTCATTTGAGAAAGCATACCTTCATTTGCAGAAGGAAATCTGGTGT
ATACAATATATGAAACTAAAGCACCTAGCCAACTATTACCCAAAAATTGTAACCTTTCATTAGATAATTG
AGTCTTTTGAGCATCATTTAGATGTGCATTCATATTTGGAAAACTTTTATGCATAAATGCTAAATTTTCC
AAATTTTCATCATAAACCACAGGATATTTAATAAACATATCCACATCAGTGTTTGAATC
