>Addgene plasmid #32024 | pRSF-KpDcr1deltaC(E147Q/D151N) | addgene partial sequence | sequence record 38321 | T7 5'-TAATACGACTCACTATAGGG-3'
TTTTGTTTAACTTTAATAAGGAGATATACCATGGGCAGCAGCCATCATCATCATCATCACAGCAGCGGCC
TGGTGCCGCGCGGCAGCCACATGGCAAGCATGTCGGACTCAGAAGTCAATCAAGAAGCTAAGCCAGAGGT
CAAGCCAGAAGTCAAGCCTGAGACTCACATCAATTTAAAGGTGTCCGATGGATCTTCAGAGATCTTCTTC
AAGATCAAAAAGACCACTCCTTTAAGAAGGCTGATGGAAGCGTTCGCTAAAAGACAGGGTAAGGAAATGG
ACTCCTTAAGATTCTTGTACGACGGTATTAGAATCCAAGCTGATCAGACCCCTGAAGATTTGGACATGGA
GGATAACGATATTATTGAGGCTCACAGAGAACAGATTGGTGGATCCAACGAGTTAAAAGTTAGAGAATTT
TATAGACTCCACAATGCTTGTGTGAAATTGAAAGAGTCTATTAAATTGATTTATGAAAACCCATTGGTAA
CTGACCAAAATGTTTTGAATTTGGGAACTGCAGAAAATACTATTGATTATACAATTTTAAACACACCTAC
ACTAAATGTTGCTAAAACTTTACTGGGCAATAGATATTCATTAGATCTAATAGATCTTTTTCAATCTCAT
GATTTCAAAGATTCAAACACTGATGTGGATATGTTTATTAAATATCCTGTGGTTTATGATGAAAATTTGG
AAAATTTAGCATTTATGCATAAAAGTTTTCCAAATATGAATGCACATCTAAATGATGCTCAAAAGACTCA
ATTATCTAATGAAAGGTTACAATTTTTGGGTAATAGTTGGCTAGGTGCTTTAGTTTCATATATTGTATAC
ACCAGATTTCCTTCTGCAAA
